Addgene plasmid #163103: pRD396
Purpose: Expression of eYFP_H-NSdbd in Escherichia coli (and, potentially, other bacteria)
Depositing lab: Remus Dame. Depositing organization: Leiden University. Publication: HI-NESS: a family of genetically encoded DNA labels based on a bacterial nucleoid-associated protein. Rashid FM, Mahlandt E, van der Vaart M, Boer DEC, Varela Alvarez M, Henneman B, Brocken DJW, Voskamp P, Blok AJ, Shimizu TS, Meijer AH, Luijsterburg MS, Goedhart J, Cremazy FGE, Dame RT. Nucleic Acids Res. 2021 Nov 4. pii: 6414584. doi: 10.1093/nar/gkab993. PubMed 34734265.
Backbone
  Vector backbone: pBAD33
  Backbone size w/o insert (bp): 5351
  Vector type: Bacterial Expression
Growth in bacteria
  Bacterial resistance: Chloramphenicol, 25 μg/mL
  Growth temperature: 37°C
  Growth strain: DH5alpha
  Copy number: Low Copy
Gene/Insert
  Gene/Insert name: eYFP_H-NSdbd (alt name: eYFP HI-NESS)
  Species: Synthetic
  Insert size (bp): 891
  Promoter: araBAD promoter
  Cloning method: Gibson Cloning
Terms and licenses: Academic/Nonprofit Terms; Industry Terms: Not Available to Industry
How to cite: pRD396 was a gift from Remus Dame (Addgene plasmid # 163103 ; http://n2t.net/addgene:163103 ; RRID:Addgene_163103)
