[The description below was written by a language model from this plasmid's Addgene catalogue record and pLannotate feature annotations shown in this document.]
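Description:
pRD396 is a bacterial expression plasmid built on the pBAD33 backbone for arabinose-inducible production of eYFP_H-NSdbd, also called eYFP HI-NESS, in Escherichia coli and potentially other bacteria. It replicates from the p15A origin, which is compatible with ColE1-type plasmids in the same cell; the catalogue lists it as low copy. Selection is by chloramphenicol through a cat gene driven by its own promoter. The annotation also picks up several non-functional backbone remnants typical of this vector lineage: truncated β-lactamase and tetracycline resistance fragments, partial ColE1-type and RSF origin matches, an IS1 fragment, and a filamentous phage (f1/M13) origin. None of these is listed as a usable marker.

The payload is an 891 bp synthetic fusion inserted by Gibson assembly downstream of the araBAD promoter, with the divergently transcribed araC regulator gene supplied on the plasmid so that expression is repressed without L-arabinose and induced when it is added. The open reading frame consists of a yellow fluorescent protein, which the annotation software matches to the closely related Citrine variant while the depositor names it eYFP. It is followed directly by a short fragment of the E. coli hns gene that the insert name identifies as the H-NS DNA-binding domain. A remnant of the pUC multiple cloning site and the rrnB T1 and T2 terminators lie downstream. The associated publication title describes HI-NESS as a family of genetically encoded DNA labels based on a bacterial nucleoid-associated protein, so the fusion is intended to bind DNA and fluorescently mark it in living cells. The sequencing-derived and depositor sequences differ by only a few bases in length and give essentially the same feature map.
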