Features (pLannotate 1.2.2; 20 found; start..end, strand, type, name):
     96..974     -  CDS            araC: L-arabinose regulatory protein; araC
   1001..1285    +  promoter       araBAD promoter: araBAD; promoter of the L-arabinose operon of E. coli; the araC regulatory gene is transcribed in the opposite direction (Guzman et al., 1995)
   1329..2042    +  CDS            Citrine: enhanced variant of YFP (Heikal et al., 2001) mammalian codon-optimized
   2043..2216    +  CDS            hns (fragment): HNS_ECOLI - Also known as bglY From Escherichia coli (strain K12).
   2222..2252    +  misc_feature   MCS (fragment): pUC18/19 multiple cloning site
   2336..2451    +  ncRNA          5S rRNA: Accession: RF00001 - 5S ribosomal RNA
   2455..2541    +  terminator     rrnB T1 terminator: Escherichia coli rrnB; transcription terminator T1 from the E. coli rrnB gene
   2633..2660    +  terminator     rrnB T2 terminator: transcription terminator T2 from the E. coli rrnB gene
   2679..2770    +  promoter       AmpR promoter: bla
   2771..2886    +  CDS            AmpR (fragment): β-lactamase; bla; confers resistance to ampicillin, carbenicillin, and related antibiotics
   2887..3181    +  CDS            bla(M) (fragment): β-lactamase lacking the signal sequence; bla(M); allows cytosolic expression of β-lactamase
   3224..3679    +  rep_origin     f1 ori (sequence partly withheld): f1 bacteriophage origin of replication; arrow indicates direction of (+) strand synthesis
   3790..4023    +  rep_origin     ori (fragment): high-copy-number ColE1/pMB1/pBR322/pUC origin of replication
   4234..4893    -  CDS            CmR: chloramphenicol acetyltransferase; cat; confers resistance to chloramphenicol
   4894..4996    -  promoter       cat promoter: promoter of the E. coli cat gene encoding chloramphenicol acetyltransferase
   5117..5260    +  mobile_element IS1 (fragment): prokaryotic transposable element IS1
   5379..5434    -  rep_origin     RSF ori (fragment): Plasmids containing the RSF 1030 origin of replication can be propagated in E. coli cells that contain additional plasmids with compatible origins.
   5522..6067    -  rep_origin     p15A ori: Plasmids containing the medium-copy-number p15A origin of replication can be propagated in E. coli cells that contain a second plasmid with the ColE1 origin.
   6100..6220    -  CDS            TcR (fragment): tetracycline efflux protein; tet; confers resistance to tetracycline
   6230..6       +  promoter       tet promoter (fragment) (across the origin): E. coli promoter for tetracycline efflux protein gene
>Addgene plasmid #163103 | pRD396 | depositor full sequence | sequence record 316016 | pRD396 sequence 6242 bps
ATCGATGCATAATGTGCCTGTCAAATGGACGAAGCAGGGATTCTGCAAACCCTATGCTACTCCGTCAAGC
CGTCAATTGTCTGATTCGTTACCAATTATGACAACTTGACGGCTACATCATTCACTTTTTCTTCACAACC
GGCACGGAACTCGCTCGGGCTGGCCCCGGTGCATTTTTTAAATACCCGCGAGAAATAGAGTTGATCGTCA
AAACCAACATTGCGACCGACGGTGGCGATAGGCATCCGGGTGGTGCTCAAAAGCAGCTTCGCCTGGCTGA
TACGTTGGTCCTCGCGCCAGCTTAAGACGCTAATCCCTAACTGCTGGCGGAAAAGATGTGACAGACGCGA
CGGCGACAAGCAAACATGCTGTGCGACGCTGGCGATATCAAAATTGCTGTCTGCCAGGTGATCGCTGATG
TACTGACAAGCCTCGCGTACCCGATTATCCATCGGTGGATGGAGCGACTCGTTAATCGCTTCCATGCGCC
GCAGTAACAATTGCTCAAGCAGATTTATCGCCAGCAGCTCCGAATAGCGCCCTTCCCCTTGCCCGGCGTT
AATGATTTGCCCAAACAGGTCGCTGAAATGCGGCTGGTGCGCTTCATCCGGGCGAAAGAACCCCGTATTG
GCAAATATTGACGGCCAGTTAAGCCATTCATGCCAGTAGGCGCGCGGACGAAAGTAAACCCACTGGTGAT
ACCATTCGCGAGCCTCCGGATGACGACCGTAGTGATGAATCTCTCCTGGCGGGAACAGCAAAATATCACC
CGGTCGGCAAACAAATTCTCGTCCCTGATTTTTCACCACCCCCTGACCGCGAATGGTGAGATTGAGAATA
TAACCTTTCATTCCCAGCGGTCGGTCGATAAAAAAATCGAGATAACCGTTGGCCTCAATCGGCGTTAAAC
CCGCCACCAGATGGGCATTAAACGAGTATCCCGGCAGCAGGGGATCATTTTGCGCTTCAGCCATACTTTT
CATACTCCCGCCATTCAGAGAAGAAACCAATTGTCCATATTGCATCAGACATTGCCGTCACTGCGTCTTT
TACTGGCTCTTCTCGCTAACCAAACCGGTAACCCCGCTTATTAAAAGCATTCTGTAACAAAGCGGGACCA
AAGCCATGACAAAAACGCGTAACAAAAGTGTCTATAATCACGGCAGAAAAGTCCACATTGATTATTTGCA
CGGCGTCACACTTTGCTATGCCATAGCATTTTTATCCATAAGATTAGCGGATCCTACCTGACGCTTTTTA
TCGCAACTCTCTACTGTTTCTCCATACCCGTTTTTTTGGGCTAGCGAATTCGAGCTCAGGAGTGTGAAGT
GAGCAAGGGCGAGGAGCTGTTCACCGGGGTGGTGCCCATCCTGGTCGAGCTGGACGGCGACGTAAACGGC
CACAAGTTCAGCGTGTCCGGCGAGGGCGAGGGCGATGCCACCTACGGCAAGCTGACCCTGAAGTTCATCT
GCACCACCGGCAAGCTGCCCGTGCCCTGGCCCACCCTCGTGACCACCTTCGGCTACGGCCTGCAGTGCTT
CGCCCGCTACCCCGACCACATGAAGCAGCACGACTTCTTCAAGTCCGCCATGCCCGAAGGCTACGTCCAG
GAGCGCACCATCTTCTTCAAGGACGACGGCAACTACAAGACCCGCGCCGAGGTGAAGTTCGAGGGCGACA
CCCTGGTGAACCGCATCGAGCTGAAGGGCATCAACTTCAAGGAGGACGGCAACATCCTGGGGCACAAGCT
GGAGTACAACTACAACAGCCACAACGTCTATATCATGGCCGACAAGCAGAAGAACGGCATCAAGGTGAAC
TTCAAGATCCGCCACAACATCGAGGGCGGCAGCGTGCAGCTCGCCGACCACTACCAGCAGAACACCCCCA
TCGGCGACGGCCCCGTGCTGCTGCCCGACAACCACTACCTGAGCTACCAGTCCGCCCTGAGCAAAGACCC
CAACGAGAAGCGCGATCACATGGTCCTGCTGGAGTTCGTGACCGCCGCCGGGATCACTCTCGGCATGGAC
GAGCTGTACAAGGCTGCCGTTAAATCTGGCACCAAAGCTAAACGTGCTCAGCGTCCGGCAAAATATAGCT
ACGTTGACGAAAACGGCGAAACTAAAACCTGGACTGGCCAAGGCCGTACTCCAGCTGTAATCAAAAAAGC
AATGGATGAGCAAGGTAAATCCCTCGACGATTTCCTGATCAAGCAATAAAGCTCTAGAGTCGACCTGCAG
GCATGCAAGCTTGGCTGTTTTGGCGGATGAGAGAAGATTTTCAGCCTGATACAGATTAAATCAGAACGCA
GAAGCGGTCTGATAAAACAGAATTTGCCTGGCGGCAGTAGCGCGGTGGTCCCACCTGACCCCATGCCGAA
CTCAGAAGTGAAACGCCGTAGCGCCGATGGTAGTGTGGGGTCTCCCCATGCGAGAGTAGGGAACTGCCAG
GCATCAAATAAAACGAAAGGCTCAGTCGAAAGACTGGGCCTTTCGTTTTATCTGTTGTTTGTCGGTGAAC
GCTCTCCTGAGTAGGACAAATCCGCCGGGAGCGGATTTGAACGTTGCGAAGCAACGGCCCGGAGGGTGGC
GGGCAGGACGCCCGCCATAAACTGCCAGGCATCAAATTAAGCAGAAGGCCATCCTGACGGATGGCCTTTT
TGCGTTTCTACAAACTCTTTTGTTTATTTTTCTAAATACATTCAAATATGTATCCGCTCATGAGACAATA
ACCCTGATAAATGCTTCAATAATATTGAAAAAGGAAGAGTATGAGTATTCAACATTTCCGTGTCGCCCTT
ATTCCCTTTTTTGCGGCATTTTGCCTTCCTGTTTTTGCTCACCCAGAAACGCTGGTGAAAGTAAAAGATG
CTGAAGATCAGTTGGGGCAAACTATTAACTGGCGAACTACTTACTCTAGCTTCCCGGCAACAATTAATAG
ACTGGATGGAGGCGGATAAAGTTGCAGGACCACTTCTGCGCTCGGCCCTTCCGGCTGGCTGGTTTATTGC
TGATAAATCTGGAGCCGGTGAGCGTGGGTCTCGCGGTATCATTGCAGCACTGGGGCCAGATGGTAAGCCC
TCCCGTATCGTAGTTATCTACACGACGGGGAGTCAGGCAACTATGGATGAACGAAATAGACAGATCGCTG
AGATAGGTGCCTCACTGATTAAGCATTGGTAACTGTCAGACCAAGTTTACTCATATATACTTTAGATTGA
TT
[125 nt withheld, positions 3223-3347]
C
[141 nt withheld, positions 3349-3489]
CCTTTGACGTTGGAGTCCACGTTCTTTAATAGTGGACTCTTGTTCCAAACTTGAACAACACTCAACCCTA
TCTCGGGCTATTCTTTTGATTTATAAGGGATTTTGCCGATTTCGGCCTATTGGTTAAAAAATGAGCTGAT
TTAACAAAAATTTAACGCGAATTTTAACAAAATATTAACGTTTACAATTTAAAAGGATCTAGGTGAAGAT
CCTTTTTGATAATCTCATGACCAAAATCCCTTAACGTGAGTTTTCGTTCCACTGAGCGTCAGACCCCGTA
GAAAAGATCAAAGGATCTTCTTGAGATCCTTTTTTTCTGCGCGTAATCTGCTGCTTGCAAACAAAAAAAC
CACCGCTACCAGCGGTGGTTTGTTTGCCGGATCAAGAGCTACCAACTCTTTTTCCGAAGGTAACTGGCTT
CAGCAGAGCGCAGATACCAAATACTGTCCTTCTAGTGTAGCCGTAGTTAGGCCACCACTTCAAGAACTCT
GTAGCACCGCCTACATACCTCGCTCTGCTAATCCTGTTACCAGTCAGGCATTTGAGAAGCACACGGTCAC
ACTGCTTCCGGTAGTCAATAAACCGGTAAACCAGCAATAGACATAAGCGGCTATTTAACGACCCTGCCCT
GAACCGACGACCGGGTCGAATTTGCTTTCGAATTTCTGCCATTCATCCGCTTATTATCACTTATTCAGGC
GTAGCACCAGGCGTTTAAGGGCACCAATAACTGCCTTAAAAAAATTACGCCCCGCCCTGCCACTCATCGC
AGTACTGTTGTAATTCATTAAGCATTCTGCCGACATGGAAGCCATCACAGACGGCATGATGAACCTGAAT
CGCCAGCGGCATCAGCACCTTGTCGCCTTGCGTATAATATTTGCCCATGGTGAAAACGGGGGCGAAGAAG
TTGTCCATATTGGCCACGTTTAAATCAAAACTGGTGAAACTCACCCAGGGATTGGCTGAGACGAAAAACA
TATTCTCAATAAACCCTTTAGGGAAATAGGCCAGGTTTTCACCGTAACACGCCACATCTTGCGAATATAT
GTGTAGAAACTGCCGGAAATCGTCGTGGTATTCACTCCAGAGCGATGAAAACGTTTCAGTTTGCTCATGG
AAAACGGTGTAACAAGGGTGAACACTATCCCATATCACCAGCTCACCGTCTTTCATTGCCATACGGAATT
CCGGATGAGCATTCATCAGGCGGGCAAGAATGTGAATAAAGGCCGGATAAAACTTGTGCTTATTTTTCTT
TACGGTCTTTAAAAAGGCCGTAATATCCAGCTGAACGGTCTGGTTATAGGTACATTGAGCAACTGACTGA
AATGCCTCAAAATGTTCTTTACGATGCCATTGGGATATATCAACGGTGGTATATCCAGTGATTTTTTTCT
CCATTTTAGCTTCCTTAGCTCCTGAAAATCTCGATAACTCAAAAAATACGCCCGGTAGTGATCTTATTTC
ATTATGGTGAAAGTTGGAACCTCTTACGTGCCGATCAACGTCTCATTTTCGCCAAAAGTTGGCCCAGGGC
TTCCCGGTATCAACAGGGACACCAGGATTTATTTATTCTGCGAAGTGATCTTCCGTCACAGGTATTTATT
CGGCGCAAAGTGCGTCGGGTGATGCTGCCAACTTACTGATTTAGTGTATGATGGTGTTTTTGAGGTGCTC
CAGTGGCTTCTGTTTCTATCAGCTGTCCCTCCTGTTCAGCTACTGACGGGGTGGTGCGTAACGGCAAAAG
CACCGCCGGACATCAGCGCTAGCGGAGTGTATACTGGCTTACTATGTTGGCACTGATGAGGGTGTCAGTG
AAGTGCTTCATGTGGCAGGAGAAAAAAGGCTGCACCGGTGCGTCAGCAGAATATGTGATACAGGATATAT
TCCGCTTCCTCGCTCACTGACTCGCTACGCTCGGTCGTTCGACTGCGGCGAGCGGAAATGGCTTACGAAC
GGGGCGGAGATTTCCTGGAAGATGCCAGGAAGATACTTAACAGGGAAGTGAGAGGGCCGCGGCAAAGCCG
TTTTTCCATAGGCTCCGCCCCCCTGACAAGCATCACGAAATCTGACGCTCAAATCAGTGGTGGCGAAACC
CGACAGGACTATAAAGATACCAGGCGTTTCCCCCTGGCGGCTCCCTCGTGCGCTCTCCTGTTCCTGCCTT
TCGGTTTACCGGTGTCATTCCGCTGTTATGGCCGCGTTTGTCTCATTCCACGCCTGACACTCAGTTCCGG
GTAGGCAGTTCGCTCCAAGCTGGACTGTATGCACGAACCCCCCGTTCAGTCCGACCGCTGCGCCTTATCC
GGTAACTATCGTCTTGAGTCCAACCCGGAAAGACATGCAAAAGCACCACTGGCAGCAGCCACTGGTAATT
GATTTAGAGGAGTTAGTCTTGAAGTCATGCGCCGGTTAAGGCTAAACTGAAAGGACAAGTTTTGGTGACT
GCGCTCCTCCAAGCCAGTTACCTCGGTTCAAAGAGTTGGTAGCTCAGAGAACCTTCGAAAAACCGCCCTG
CAAGGCGGTTTTTTCGTTTTCAGAGCAAGAGATTACGCGCAGACCAAAACGATCTCAAGAAGATCATCTT
ATTAATCAGATAAAATATTTGCTCATGAGCCCGAAGTGGCGAGCCCGATCTTCCCCATCGGTGATGTCGG
CGATATAGGCGCCAGCAACCGCACCTGTGGCGCCGGTGATGCCGGCCACGATGCGTCCGGCGTAGAGGAT
CTGCTCATGTTTGACAGCTTATC
