Features (pLannotate 1.2.2; 20 found; start..end, strand, type, name):
     96..974     -  CDS            araC: L-arabinose regulatory protein; araC
   1001..1285    +  promoter       araBAD promoter: araBAD; promoter of the L-arabinose operon of E. coli; the araC regulatory gene is transcribed in the opposite direction (Guzman et al., 1995)
   1329..2042    +  CDS            Citrine: enhanced variant of YFP (Heikal et al., 2001) mammalian codon-optimized
   2043..2216    +  CDS            hns (fragment): HNS_ECOLI - Also known as bglY From Escherichia coli (strain K12).
   2222..2252    +  misc_feature   MCS (fragment): pUC18/19 multiple cloning site
   2336..2451    +  ncRNA          5S rRNA: Accession: RF00001 - 5S ribosomal RNA
   2455..2541    +  terminator     rrnB T1 terminator: Escherichia coli rrnB; transcription terminator T1 from the E. coli rrnB gene
   2633..2660    +  terminator     rrnB T2 terminator: transcription terminator T2 from the E. coli rrnB gene
   2679..2770    +  promoter       AmpR promoter: bla
   2771..2890    +  CDS            AmpR (fragment): β-lactamase; bla; confers resistance to ampicillin, carbenicillin, and related antibiotics
   2891..3185    +  CDS            bla(M) (fragment): β-lactamase lacking the signal sequence; bla(M); allows cytosolic expression of β-lactamase
   3228..3608    +  rep_origin     M13 ori (sequence partly withheld): M13 bacteriophage origin of replication; arrow indicates direction of (+) strand synthesis
   3794..4027    +  rep_origin     ori (fragment): high-copy-number ColE1/pMB1/pBR322/pUC origin of replication
   4239..4898    -  CDS            CmR: chloramphenicol acetyltransferase; cat; confers resistance to chloramphenicol
   4899..5001    -  promoter       cat promoter: promoter of the E. coli cat gene encoding chloramphenicol acetyltransferase
   5122..5265    +  mobile_element IS1 (fragment): prokaryotic transposable element IS1
   5384..5439    -  rep_origin     RSF ori (fragment): Plasmids containing the RSF 1030 origin of replication can be propagated in E. coli cells that contain additional plasmids with compatible origins.
   5527..6072    -  rep_origin     p15A ori: Plasmids containing the medium-copy-number p15A origin of replication can be propagated in E. coli cells that contain a second plasmid with the ColE1 origin.
   6109..6229    -  CDS            TcR (fragment): tetracycline efflux protein; tet; confers resistance to tetracycline
   6239..6       +  promoter       tet promoter (fragment) (across the origin): E. coli promoter for tetracycline efflux protein gene
>Addgene plasmid #163103 | pRD396 | addgene full sequence | sequence record 321844 | Addgene NGS Result
ATCGATGCATAATGTGCCTGTCAAATGGACGAAGCAGGGATTCTGCAAACCCTATGCTACTCCGTCAAGC
CGTCAATTGTCTGATTCGTTACCAATTATGACAACTTGACGGCTACATCATTCACTTTTTCTTCACAACC
GGCACGGAACTCGCTCGGGCTGGCCCCGGTGCATTTTTTAAATACCCGCGAGAAATAGAGTTGATCGTCA
AAACCAACATTGCGACCGACGGTGGCGATAGGCATCCGGGTGGTGCTCAAAAGCAGCTTCGCCTGGCTGA
TACGTTGGTCCTCGCGCCAGCTTAAGACGCTAATCCCTAACTGCTGGCGGAAAAGATGTGACAGACGCGA
CGGCGACAAGCAAACATGCTGTGCGACGCTGGCGATATCAAAATTGCTGTCTGCCAGGTGATCGCTGATG
TACTGACAAGCCTCGCGTACCCGATTATCCATCGGTGGATGGAGCGACTCGTTAATCGCTTCCATGCGCC
GCAGTAACAATTGCTCAAGCAGATTTATCGCCAGCAGCTCCGAATAGCGCCCTTCCCCTTGCCCGGCGTT
AATGATTTGCCCAAACAGGTCGCTGAAATGCGGCTGGTGCGCTTCATCCGGGCGAAAGAACCCCGTATTG
GCAAATATTGACGGCCAGTTAAGCCATTCATGCCAGTAGGCGCGCGGACGAAAGTAAACCCACTGGTGAT
ACCATTCGCGAGCCTCCGGATGACGACCGTAGTGATGAATCTCTCCTGGCGGGAACAGCAAAATATCACC
CGGTCGGCAAACAAATTCTCGTCCCTGATTTTTCACCACCCCCTGACCGCGAATGGTGAGATTGAGAATA
TAACCTTTCATTCCCAGCGGTCGGTCGATAAAAAAATCGAGATAACCGTTGGCCTCAATCGGCGTTAAAC
CCGCCACCAGATGGGCATTAAACGAGTATCCCGGCAGCAGGGGATCATTTTGCGCTTCAGCCATACTTTT
CATACTCCCGCCATTCAGAGAAGAAACCAATTGTCCATATTGCATCAGACATTGCCGTCACTGCGTCTTT
TACTGGCTCTTCTCGCTAACCAAACCGGTAACCCCGCTTATTAAAAGCATTCTGTAACAAAGCGGGACCA
AAGCCATGACAAAAACGCGTAACAAAAGTGTCTATAATCACGGCAGAAAAGTCCACATTGATTATTTGCA
CGGCGTCACACTTTGCTATGCCATAGCATTTTTATCCATAAGATTAGCGGATCCTACCTGACGCTTTTTA
TCGCAACTCTCTACTGTTTCTCCATACCCGTTTTTTTGGGCTAGCGAATTCGAGCTCAGGAGTGTGAAGT
GAGCAAGGGCGAGGAGCTGTTCACCGGGGTGGTGCCCATCCTGGTCGAGCTGGACGGCGACGTAAACGGC
CACAAGTTCAGCGTGTCCGGCGAGGGCGAGGGCGATGCCACCTACGGCAAGCTGACCCTGAAGTTCATCT
GCACCACCGGCAAGCTGCCCGTGCCCTGGCCCACCCTCGTGACCACCTTCGGCTACGGCCTGCAGTGCTT
CGCCCGCTACCCCGACCACATGAAGCAGCACGACTTCTTCAAGTCCGCCATGCCCGAAGGCTACGTCCAG
GAGCGCACCATCTTCTTCAAGGACGACGGCAACTACAAGACCCGCGCCGAGGTGAAGTTCGAGGGCGACA
CCCTGGTGAACCGCATCGAGCTGAAGGGCATCAACTTCAAGGAGGACGGCAACATCCTGGGGCACAAGCT
GGAGTACAACTACAACAGCCACAACGTCTATATCATGGCCGACAAGCAGAAGAACGGCATCAAGGTGAAC
TTCAAGATCCGCCACAACATCGAGGGCGGCAGCGTGCAGCTCGCCGACCACTACCAGCAGAACACCCCCA
TCGGCGACGGCCCCGTGCTGCTGCCCGACAACCACTACCTGAGCTACCAGTCCGCCCTGAGCAAAGACCC
CAACGAGAAGCGCGATCACATGGTCCTGCTGGAGTTCGTGACCGCCGCCGGGATCACTCTCGGCATGGAC
GAGCTGTACAAGGCTGCCGTTAAATCTGGCACCAAAGCTAAACGTGCTCAGCGTCCGGCAAAATATAGCT
ACGTTGACGAAAACGGCGAAACTAAAACCTGGACTGGCCAAGGCCGTACTCCAGCTGTAATCAAAAAAGC
AATGGATGAGCAAGGTAAATCCCTCGACGATTTCCTGATCAAGCAATAAAGCTCTAGAGTCGACCTGCAG
GCATGCAAGCTTGGCTGTTTTGGCGGATGAGAGAAGATTTTCAGCCTGATACAGATTAAATCAGAACGCA
GAAGCGGTCTGATAAAACAGAATTTGCCTGGCGGCAGTAGCGCGGTGGTCCCACCTGACCCCATGCCGAA
CTCAGAAGTGAAACGCCGTAGCGCCGATGGTAGTGTGGGGTCTCCCCATGCGAGAGTAGGGAACTGCCAG
GCATCAAATAAAACGAAAGGCTCAGTCGAAAGACTGGGCCTTTCGTTTTATCTGTTGTTTGTCGGTGAAC
GCTCTCCTGAGTAGGACAAATCCGCCGGGAGCGGATTTGAACGTTGCGAAGCAACGGCCCGGAGGGTGGC
GGGCAGGACGCCCGCCATAAACTGCCAGGCATCAAATTAAGCAGAAGGCCATCCTGACGGATGGCCTTTT
TGCGTTTCTACAAACTCTTTTGTTTATTTTTCTAAATACATTCAAATATGTATCCGCTCATGAGACAATA
ACCCTGATAAATGCTTCAATAATATTGAAAAAGGAAGAGTATGAGTATTCAACATTTCCGTGTCGCCCTT
ATTCCCTTTTTTGCGGCATTTTGCCTTCCTGTTTTTGCTCACCCAGAAACGCTGGTGAAAGTAAAAGATG
CTGAAGATCAGTTGGGTGCAGCAAACTATTAACTGGCGAACTACTTACTCTAGCTTCCCGGCAACAATTA
ATAGACTGGATGGAGGCGGATAAAGTTGCAGGACCACTTCTGCGCTCGGCCCTTCCGGCTGGCTGGTTTA
TTGCTGATAAATCTGGAGCCGGTGAGCGTGGGTCTCGCGGTATCATTGCAGCACTGGGGCCAGATGGTAA
GCCCTCCCGTATCGTAGTTATCTACACGACGGGGAGTCAGGCAACTATGGATGAACGAAATAGACAGATC
GCTGAGATAGGTGCCTCACTGATTAAGCATTGGTAACTGTCAGACCAAGTTTACTCATATATACTTTAGA
TTGATT
[125 nt withheld, positions 3227-3351]
C
[141 nt withheld, positions 3353-3493]
CCTTTGACGTTGGAGTCCACGTTCTTT
[37 nt withheld, positions 3521-3557]
ACCCTATCTCGGGCTATTCTTTTGATTTATAAGGGATTTTGCCGATTTCGGCCTATTGGTTAAAAAATGA
GCTGATTTAACAAAAATTTAACGCGAATTTTAACAAAATATTAACGTTTACAATTTAAAAGGATCTAGGT
GAAGATCCTTTTTGATAATCTCATGACCAAAATCCCTTAACGTGAGTTTTCGTTCCACTGAGCGTCAGAC
CCCGTAGAAAAGATCAAAGGATCTTCTTGAGATCCTTTTTTTCTGCGCGTAATCTGCTGCTTGCAAACAA
AAAAACCACCGCTACCAGCGGTGGTTTGTTTGCCGGATCAAGAGCTACCAACTCTTTTTCCGAAGGTAAC
TGGCTTCAGCAGAGCGCAGATACCAAATACTGTCCTTCTAGTGTAGCCGTAGTTAGGCCACCACTTCAAG
AACTCTGTAGCACCGCCTACATACCTCGCTCTGCTAATCCTGTTACCAGTCAGGCATTTGAGAAGCACAC
GGTCACACTGCTTCCGGTAGTCAATAAACCGGTAAACCAGCAATAGACATAAGCGGCTATTTAACGACCC
TGCCCTGAACCGACGACCGGGTCGAATTTGCTTTCGAATTTCTGCCATTCATCCGCTTATTATCACTTAT
TCAGGCGTAGCAACCAGGCGTTTAAGGGCACCAATAACTGCCTTAAAAAAATTACGCCCCGCCCTGCCAC
TCATCGCAGTACTGTTGTAATTCATTAAGCATTCTGCCGACATGGAAGCCATCACAAACGGCATGATGAA
CCTGAATCGCCAGCGGCATCAGCACCTTGTCGCCTTGCGTATAATATTTGCCCATGGTGAAAACGGGGGC
GAAGAAGTTGTCCATATTGGCCACGTTTAAATCAAAACTGGTGAAACTCACCCAGGGATTGGCTGAGACG
AAAAACATATTCTCAATAAACCCTTTAGGGAAATAGGCCAGGTTTTCACCGTAACACGCCACATCTTGCG
AATATATGTGTAGAAACTGCCGGAAATCGTCGTGGTATTCACTCCAGAGCGATGAAAACGTTTCAGTTTG
CTCATGGAAAACGGTGTAACAAGGGTGAACACTATCCCATATCACCAGCTCACCGTCTTTCATTGCCATA
CGGAATTCCGGATGAGCATTCATCAGGCGGGCAAGAATGTGAATAAAGGCCGGATAAAACTTGTGCTTAT
TTTTCTTTACGGTCTTTAAAAAGGCCGTAATATCCAGCTGAACGGTCTGGTTATAGGTACATTGAGCAAC
TGACTGAAATGCCTCAAAATGTTCTTTACGATGCCATTGGGATATATCAACGGTGGTATATCCAGTGATT
TTTTTCTCCATTTTAGCTTCCTTAGCTCCTGAAAATCTCGATAACTCAAAAAATACGCCCGGTAGTGATC
TTATTTCATTATGGTGAAAGTTGGAACCTCTTACGTGCCGATCAACGTCTCATTTTCGCCAAAAGTTGGC
CCAGGGCTTCCCGGTATCAACAGGGACACCAGGATTTATTTATTCTGCGAAGTGATCTTCCGTCACAGGT
ATTTATTCGGCGCAAAGTGCGTCGGGTGATGCTGCCAACTTACTGATTTAGTGTATGATGGTGTTTTTGA
GGTGCTCCAGTGGCTTCTGTTTCTATCAGCTGTCCCTCCTGTTCAGCTACTGACGGGGTGGTGCGTAACG
GCAAAAGCACCGCCGGACATCAGCGCTAGCGGAGTGTATACTGGCTTACTATGTTGGCACTGATGAGGGT
GTCAGTGAAGTGCTTCATGTGGCAGGAGAAAAAAGGCTGCACCGGTGCGTCAGCAGAATATGTGATACAG
GATATATTCCGCTTCCTCGCTCACTGACTCGCTACGCTCGGTCGTTCGACTGCGGCGAGCGGAAATGGCT
TACGAACGGGGCGGAGATTTCCTGGAAGATGCCAGGAAGATACTTAACAGGGAAGTGAGAGGGCCGCGGC
AAAGCCGTTTTTCCATAGGCTCCGCCCCCCTGACAAGCATCACGAAATCTGACGCTCAAATCAGTGGTGG
CGAAACCCGACAGGACTATAAAGATACCAGGCGTTTCCCCCTGGCGGCTCCCTCGTGCGCTCTCCTGTTC
CTGCCTTTCGGTTTACCGGTGTCATTCCGCTGTTATGGCCGCGTTTGTCTCATTCCACGCCTGACACTCA
GTTCCGGGTAGGCAGTTCGCTCCAAGCTGGACTGTATGCACGAACCCCCCGTTCAGTCCGACCGCTGCGC
CTTATCCGGTAACTATCGTCTTGAGTCCAACCCGGAAAGACATGCAAAAGCACCACTGGCAGCAGCCACT
GGTAATTGATTTAGAGGAGTTAGTCTTGAAGTCATGCGCCGGTTAAGGCTAAACTGAAAGGACAAGTTTT
GGTGACTGCGCTCCTCCAAGCCAGTTACCTCGGTTCAAAGAGTTGGTAGCTCAGAGAACCTTCGAAAAAC
CGCCCTGCAAGGCGGTTTTTTCGTTTTCAGAGCAAGAGATTACGCGCAGACCAAAACGATCTCAAGAAGA
TCATCTTATTAATCAGATAAAATATTTCTAGGCTCATGAGCCCGAAGTGGCGAGCCCGATCTTCCCCATC
GGTGATGTCGGCGATATAGGCGCCAGCAACCGCACCTGTGGCGCCGGTGATGCCGGCCACGATGCGTCCG
GCGTAGAGGATCTGCTCATGTTTGACAGCTTATC
